>Addgene plasmid #107355 | pNP1 sfGFP toehold switch | addgene full sequence | sequence record 209416 | Addgene NGS Result
GCTAGTGGTGCTAGCCCCGCGAAATTAATACGACTCACTATAGGGATCACTTATTGTCGTCTTTGTATGT
CTGTAAACAGAGGAGATACAGAATGACAAAGACGAACCTGGCGGCAGCGCAAAAGATGAGCAAAGGTGAA
GAACTGTTTACCGGCGTTGTGCCGATTCTGGTGGAACTGGATGGCGATGTGAACGGTCACAAATTCAGCG
TGCGTGGTGAAGGTGAAGGCGATGCCACGATTGGCAAACTGACGCTGAAATTTATCTGCACCACCGGCAA
ACTGCCGGTGCCGTGGCCGACGCTGGTGACCACCCTGACCTATGGCGTTCAGTGTTTTAGTCGCTATCCG
GATCACATGAAACGTCACGATTTCTTTAAATCTGCAATGCCGGAAGGCTATGTGCAGGAACGTACGATTA
GCTTTAAAGATGATGGCAAATATAAAACGCGCGCCGTTGTGAAATTTGAAGGCGATACCCTGGTGAACCG
CATTGAACTGAAAGGCACGGATTTTAAAGAAGATGGCAATATCCTGGGCCATAAACTGGAATACAACTTT
AATAGCCATAATGTTTATATTACGGCGGATAAACAGAAAAATGGCATCAAAGCGAATTTTACCGTTCGCC
ATAACGTTGAAGATGGCAGTGTGCAGCTGGCAGATCATTATCAGCAGAATACCCCGATTGGTGATGGTCC
GGTGCTGCTGCCGGATAATCATTATCTGAGCACGCAGACCGTTCTGTCTAAAGATCCGAACGAAAAAGGC
ACGCGGGACCACATGGTTCTGCACGAATATGTGAATGCGGCAGGTATTACGTGGAGCCATCCGCAGTTCG
AAAAATAAAGGATCCCGGGAATTCTCGAGTAAGGTTAACCTGCAGGAGGCCTTTAATTAAGGTGGTGCGG
CCGCGCTAGCGGTCCCGGGGGATCGATCCGGCTGCTAACAAAGCCCGAAAGGAAGCTGAGTTGGCTGCTG
CCACCGCTGAGCAATAACTAGCATAACCCCTTGGGGCCTCTAAACGGGTCTTGAGGGGTTTTTTGCTGAA
AGGAGGAACTATATCCGGAAGCTTGGCACTGGCCGACCGGGGTCGAGCACTGACTCGCTGCGCTCGGTCG
TTCGGCTGCGGCGAGCGGTATCAGCTCACTCAAAGGCGGTAATACGGTTATCCACAGAATCAGGGGATAA
CGCAGGAAAGAACATGTGAGCAAAAGGCCAGCAAAAGGCCAGGAACCGTAAAAAGGCCGCGTTGCTGGCG
TTTTTCCATAGGCTCCGCCCCCCTGACGAGCATCACAAAAATCGACGCTCAAGTCAGAGGTGGCGAAACC
CGACAGGACTATAAAGATACCAGGCGTTTCCCCCTGGAAGCTCCCTCGTGCGCTCTCCTGTTCCGACCCT
GCCGCTTACCGGATACCTGTCCGCCTTTCTCCCTTCGGGAAGCGTGGCGCTTTCTCATAGCTCACGCTGT
AGGTATCTCAGTTCGGTGTAGGTCGTTCGCTCCAAGCTGGGCTGTGTGCACGAACCCCCCGTTCAGCCCG
ACCGCTGCGCCTTATCCGGTAACTATCGTCTTGAGTCCAACCCGCTAAGACACGACTTATCGCCACTGGC
AGCAGCCACTGGTAACAGGATTAGCAGAGCGAGGTATGTAGGCGGTGCTACAGAGTTCTTGAAGTGGTGG
CCTAACTACGGCTACACTAGAAGAACAGTATTTGGTATCTGCGCTCTGCTGAAGCCAGTTACCTTCGGAA
AAAGAGTTGGTAGCTCTTGATCCGGCAAACAAACCACCGCTGGTAGCGGTGGTTTTTTTGTTTGCAAGCA
GCAGATTACGCGCAGAAAAAAAGGATCTCAAGAAGATCCTTTGATCTTTTCTACGGGGTCTGACGCTCAG
TGGAACGAAAACTCACAGATCCGGGATTTTGGTCATGAGATTATCAAAAAGGATCTTCACCTAGATCCTT
TTAAATTAAAAATGAAGTTTTAAATCAATCTAAAGTATATATGAGTAAACTTGGTCTGACAGTTACCAAT
GCTTAATCAGTGAGGCACCTATCTCAGCGATCTGTCTATTTCGTTCATCCATAGTTGCCTGACTCCCCGT
CGTGTAGATAACTACGATACGGGAGGGCTTACCATCTGGCCCCAGTGCTGCAATGATACCGCGAGACCCA
CGCTCACCGGCTCCAGATTTATCAGCAATAAACCAGCCAGCCGGAAGGGCCGAGCGCAGAAGTGGTCCTG
CAACTTTATCCGCCTCCATCCAGTCTATTAATTGTTGCCGGGAAGCTAGAGTAAGTAGTTCGCCAGTTAA
TAGTTTGCGCAACGTTGTTGCCATTGCTACAGGCATCGTGGTGTCACGCTCGTCGTTTGGTATGGCTTCA
TTCAGCTCCGGTTCCCAACGATCAAGGCGAGTTACATGATCCCCCATGTTGTGCAAAAAAGCGGTTAGCT
CCTTCGGTCCTCCGATCGTTGTCAGAAGTAAGTTGGCCGCAGTGTTATCACTCATGGTTATGGCAGCACT
GCATAATTCTCTTACTGTCATGCCATCCGTAAGATGCTTTTCTGTGACTGGTGAGTACTCAACCAAGTCA
TTCTGAGAATAGTGTATGCGGCGACCGAGTTGCTCTTGCCCGGCGTCAATACGGGATAATACCGCGCCAC
ATAGCAGAACTTTAAAAGTGCTCATCATTGGAAAACGTTCTTCGGGGCGAAAACTCTCAAGGATCTTACC
GCTGTTGAGATCCAGTTCGATGTAACCCACTCGTGCACCCAACTGATCTTCAGCATCTTTTACTTTCACC
AGCGTTTCTGGGTGAGCAAAAACAGGAAGGCAAAATGCCGCAAAAAAGGGAATAAGGGCGACACGGAAAT
GTTGAATACTCATACTCTTCCTTTTTCAATATTATTGAAGCATTTATCAGGGTTATTGTCTCATGAGCGG
ATACATATTTGAATGTATTTAGAAAAATAAACAAATAGGGGTTCCGCGCACATTTCCCCGAAAAGT
Features (pLannotate 1.2.2; 8 found; start..end, strand, type, name):
     26..44      +  promoter       T7 promoter: promoter for bacteriophage T7 RNA polymerase
    126..821     +  CDS            Superfolder GFP: Superfolder GFP is a basic (constitutively fluorescent) green fluorescent protein published in 2005, derived from Aequorea victoria. It is reported to be a very rapidly-maturing weak dimer.
    822..844     +  CDS            Strep-Tag II (fragment): peptide that binds Strep-Tactin®, an engineered form of streptavidin
    941..990     +  CDS            SET1 (fragment): solubility-enhancement tag derived from T7 phage gene 10B
    998..1045    +  terminator     T7 terminator: transcription terminator for bacteriophage T7 RNA polymerase
   1263..1851    -  rep_origin     ori: high-copy-number ColE1/pMB1/pBR322/pUC origin of replication
   2023..2883    -  CDS            AmpR: β-lactamase; bla; confers resistance to ampicillin, carbenicillin, and related antibiotics
   2884..2988    -  promoter       AmpR promoter: bla
