[The description below was written by a language model from this plasmid's Addgene catalogue record and pLannotate feature annotations shown in this document.]
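Description:
pNP1 sfGFP toehold switch is a small (about 3.0 kb) bacterial expression plasmid built on the pNP1 cloning backbone. It is propagated in E. coli through a high-copy ColE1/pUC-type origin of replication and selected with ampicillin through a β-lactamase (AmpR) gene driven by its own bla promoter.

The roughly 800 bp insert, assembled by Gibson cloning, is described as "toehold 7 + sfGFP" and sits between a T7 promoter and a T7 terminator, so transcription depends on T7 RNA polymerase. In the feature table, the interval between the promoter and the start of the superfolder GFP coding sequence is unannotated. This is presumably where the toehold switch lies, although the annotation does not mark it. A toehold switch is a de novo designed riboregulator in which the 5′ region of the mRNA folds into a hairpin that sequesters the ribosome binding site and start codon, keeping translation off. A complementary trigger RNA binds the exposed single-stranded toehold, unwinds the hairpin and allows translation of the downstream reporter. Accordingly, the record states that sfGFP is produced only when the companion pNP1 sfGFP trigger construct is co-expressed. The annotation also detects a partial Strep-Tag II immediately after sfGFP and a short fragment resembling a T7 gene 10B-derived solubility tag just upstream of the terminator. Both are partial matches, and the latter may simply reflect T7-derived sequence flanking the terminator.

The plasmid was deposited with a modular synthetic biology education kit, where it serves as a fluorescent demonstration of programmable RNA-based gene regulation.
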