Addgene plasmid #107355: pNP1 sfGFP toehold switch
Purpose: Expresses sfGFP (a GFP) in Ecoli off a T7 promoter when pNP1 sfGFP trigger is co-expressed
Depositing lab: James Collins. Depositing organization: Massachusetts Institute of Technology. Publication: BioBits Explorer: A modular synthetic biology education kit. Huang A, Nguyen PQ, Stark JC, Takahashi MK, Donghia N, Ferrante T, Dy AJ, Hsu KJ, Dubner RS, Pardee K, Jewett MC, Collins JJ. Sci Adv. 2018 Aug 1;4(8):eaat5105. doi: 10.1126/sciadv.aat5105. eCollection 2018 Aug. PubMed 30083608.
Backbone
  Vector backbone: pNP1
  Backbone manufacturer: New England Biolabs (cloning vector)
  Backbone size w/o insert (bp): 2202
  Total vector size (bp): 3006
  Vector type: Bacterial Expression
Growth in bacteria
  Bacterial resistance: Ampicillin, 100 μg/mL
  Growth temperature: 37°C
  Growth strain: DH5alpha
  Copy number: High Copy
Gene/Insert
  Gene/Insert name: toehold 7 + sfGFP
  Insert size (bp): 804
  Promoter: T7
  Cloning method: Gibson Cloning
  Sequencing primers: 5′ CCCGCGAAATTAATACGACTCACTATAGG; 3′ AGTGCCAAGCTTCCGGATATAGTTC
Resource information
  A portion of this plasmid was derived from a plasmid made by: toehold - Green, A.A., Silver, P.A., Collins, J.J., and Yin, P. (2014). Toehold switches: de-novo-designed regulators of gene expression. Cell 159, 925–939. sfGFP - Michael Jewett Lab (Addgene 102634)
Terms and licenses: Academic/Nonprofit Terms; Industry Terms: Not Available to Industry
How to cite: pNP1 sfGFP toehold switch was a gift from James Collins (Addgene plasmid # 107355 ; http://n2t.net/addgene:107355 ; RRID:Addgene_107355)
